>Addgene plasmid #45401 | pBbA5k-EPL3 | depositor full sequence | sequence record 63416 | pBbA5k-EPL3 sequence 8064 bps
ATGGAACCGTTCCTATCCCGGCCCCGGCATCTCGCTCTGGCCATCACCGCCCTTTTGACCCTGAACGCTT
GCCGCAAAGCCCCGGAAACCGCCCCGTCGGCGCCGCCAGTCAAGGTCAGCGTCGCGGAAGTCATCGAACA
GCCGATCAACGAATGGGACGAACTCTCGGGACGCCTCGAGGCGCCGGAGTCGGTGGAGGTCCGCCCGCGG
GTGTCCGGCTACATCGACCGGGTGGCCTTCGTCGAAGGCGGCCTGGTGAAGAAAGGCGAACTGCTGTTCC
AGATCGACCCGCGCCCCTTCGAGGCCGAGGTCAAGCGCCTGGAGGCCGAACTGCAGCAGGCCCGCACCGG
CCTTGCCCGCGCCGCCAAGGAGGCCCAGCGCGGCGAGCGCCTGCGTGCCAGCAAGGCCATCTCCACCGAA
CTGGCCGATGCCCGGGCCAGCGCCGCCCAGGAGGCTCGCGCGGCGCTCGCCGCGATCCAGGCACAGTTGG
ACAATGCCCGCCTGGACCTCGGCTTCACCCGTGTCGTCTCGCCCATCGACGGCCGCGTCGGCCGCGCCGA
GATCACCGCCGGCAACCTGGTCAACGCCGGCCAGGCCCTGCTGACCACGGTGGTATCCACCGATCGTGTC
TACGCCTATTTCGATGCCGACGAGCGCATCTTCCTCAAATACGCCGAGCGGGCCCGGCGCAACGGCGGCG
ATACCCGCGCCGCCGCACCGGTGTACCTCGGCCTGACCGGCGAGAATGGCCATCCGTACCTGGGCCGACT
GGACTTTCTCGACAACCAGGTCAATCCGCGCACCGGCACCATCCGCGGCCGCGCGGTGCTCGACAATGCC
GATGGCCGCTTCACGCCCGGTCTGTATGCACGCATCCGGCTGGTCGGTAGCGACACCTACGCCGCCACCC
TGATCCAGGACACCGCGATCGGCACCGACCTGGGCAAGAAATTCGTCCTGGTCCTCGGCGCGGACAACAC
CCTGAGTTACCGCAGCGTCGAGCTGGGACCGAAGCTGGAGAGCCTGCGCATCGTCCGCCAGGGCCTGGCC
AAGGGCGAGCGGATCGTGGTCAACGGCCTGCAGCGCGCCCTGCCCGGCAGCGCCGTGGAAGCGCAGGACG
TGCCCATGGCCGATGCCGATACCCTTGCCGCCCTGGCCCGCCAGCGTCGGGCGCTGGAAGGCGATGCCGC
ATCCCGCGTGGCGAGTCGCGCGAGCGCGGTCGAGGACGGGCGCCCATGAACTTCTCGCAATTCTTCATCC
ACCGGCCGATCTTCGCCGCCGTGCTCTCGCTGCTGACCCTGATCGGCGGCGCCATCGCACTGTTCCAGTT
GCCGATCAGCGAATACCCGGAAGTGGTGCCGCCCACCGTGGTGGTGCGCGCCAACTTCCCGGGCGCCAAC
CCCAAGGTGATCGGTGAAACGGTCGCCTCGCCGCTGGAACAGGCCATCGTCGGCGTCGAGGGAATGCTCT
ACATGTCGTCCCAGGCCACCTCCGACGGCAAGTTGACCCTGACCATCACCTTCGCCCTCGGCACCGATCT
GGACAACGCCCAGGTGCAGGTGCAGAACCGCGTGACCCGCACCATGCCGACCCTGCCCACCGAAGTGCAG
CGCCTCGGCGTGACCGTCGACAAGGCCTCGCCGGACCTGACCATGGTGGTTCACCTGACCTCGCCGGACG
AACGCTACGACATGCTCTACCTGTCCAACTACGCCACGCTCAACGTCAAGGACGAGCTGGCGCGTCTCGA
CGGCGTGGGCGACGTGCAACTGTTCGGCCTCGGCAACTACTCCCTGCGCGTCTGGCTCGATCCGCACCGG
GTGGCCTCGCGCGGCCTCACCGCCATGGACGTGGTCGACGCCATCCGCGAGCAGAACCGCCAGGTCGCCG
CCGGCTCCCTCGGCGCACCGCCGGCACCGGGCGACACCGGCTTCCAGCTGTCGATCAACACCCAGGGCCG
CCTGGTCAGCGAGGAGGAGTTCGAAAACATCATCGTCCGTGCAGGTGAGGACGGTGAGATCACCCGCCTG
AAGGACATCGCCCGCATCGAACTGGGCTCCAGCCAGTACGCCCTGCGCTCGCAACTGAACAACCGGCCGG
CCGTGGCCATGCCGGTCTTCCAGCGCCCCGGCTCCAACGCCATCGATATCTCCGACGCGGTGCGCGCGCG
CATGGCCGAGCTGAAGCAGAGCTTTCCGCAGGGCGTCGACTACTCCATCGTCTACGACCCGACCGTGTTC
GTGCGCGGCTCCATCGAGGCGGTGGTGCACACCCTGTTCGAGGCGATCGTCCTGGTGGTGCTGGTGGTGA
TCCTGTTCCTGCAGACCTGGCGCGCCTCGATCATTCCCCTGGCGGCGGTACCGGTGTCGCTGATCGGTAC
CTTCGCGGTGATGCACCTGTTCGGCTTCTCGCTCAACGCCCTGTCGCTGTTCGGCCTGGTGCTGGCCATC
GGCATCGTGGTGGACGACGCGATCGTGGTGGTGGAGAACGTCGAGCGCAACATCGCCCTCGGCAAGCCGC
CCCTGGAGGCGACCCGCCAGGCCATGCAGGAGGTGACCGGCCCCATCGTCGCCACGGCCCTGGTGCTTTG
CGCGGTGTTCGTGCCGACGGCGTTCATCTCCGGCCTGACCGGACAGTTCTACCAGCAGTTCGCCCTGACC
ATCGCCATCTCCACGGTGATCTCGGCATTCAATTCGCTGACCCTGTCGCCGGCCCTGGCCGCCGTGCTGC
TCAAGGACCACCACGCGCCCAAGGACCGTTTCTCCCGGGTGCTCGACAGGCTGCTCGGCGGCTGGCTGTT
CGGGCCCTTCAACCGCCTGTTCGAGCGCGCCAGCCACGGCTATGTCGCTACCGTGCGCCACGTGCTGCGC
GGCAGTGCCATCGCCCTGCTGGTCTACGGCGGGCTGATGGGCCTGACCTGGCTGGGCTTCTCCAGCACCC
CGACAGGCTTCGTACCGCCGCAGGACAAGCAGTACCTGGTCGCCTTCGCCCAGTTGCCGGACGCCGCCAC
CCTCGACCGCACCGATGCGGTGATCCAGCGCATGTCGGAGATCGCCGGCCGGCATCCGGGGGTAGCCGAC
ACCGTGGCCTTCCCCGGCCTGTCGATCAACGGCTTCACCAACAGCCCGAACAGCGGCATCGTCTTCACCC
CCCTCAAGTCCTTCGAGGAACGCCAGGACCCGTCGCTGTCGGCGGATGCCATCGCCGCCGAGCTGAACCG
CCGGTTCGCCGAGATCCAGGACGCCTACATCGCCATCTTCCCGCCGCCGCCGGTGCAGGGCCTCGGCACC
ATCGGCGGCTTCCGCGTGCAGGTCCAGGACCGTGGCGGCCTCGGCTACGAGGAGCTGTATCGGCAGGTGC
AGAACGTCATCGCCAAGAGCCGCACGGTGCCGGAGCTGGCCGGCCTGTTCACCAGCTACCAGGTGAACGT
GCCGCAGGTCGACGCCGACATCGACCGGGAAAAGGCCAAGACCCACGGCGTGGCCATCAGCGACATTTTC
GACACCCTGCAGGTGTATCTGGGATCGCTGTACGCCAACGACTTCAACCGCTTCGGCCGTACCTATCAAG
TCAATGTCCAGGCCGAGCAGCGGTTTCGCCTGGAACCGGCACAGATCGGCCAGCTCAAGGTGCGCAACAA
CCGTGGCGAGATGGTGCCGCTGTCGACCTTCGTCAGGATCGAAGGCAGCGCCGGTCCCGATCGAGTGATG
CACTACAACGGCTTCCTCACCGCCGAGATCAACGGCGCCGCCGCCCCCGGCTACAGCTCCGGCCAGGCCG
AGGCGGCGATGGAGCGGCTGCTGCGCGAGGAACTGCCGGGCGGCATGACCTTCGAGTGGACCGAGCTGAC
CTACCAGCAGATCCTCGCCGGCAACACCGCCATCTTCGTGTTCCCGCTCTGCGTGCTGCTGGCGTTCCTG
GTCCTGGCCGCCCAGTACGAGAGCTGGGGCCTGCCGCTGGCGGTGATCCTGATCGTGCCCATGACCCTGC
TGTCGGCCATCGTCGGCGTCAGGATCGCGGGCGGAGACAACAACGTCTTCACCCAGATCGGCCTGATCGT
GCTGGTGGGGCTGGCCTGCAAGAACGCCATCCTCATCGTCGAGTTCGCCAAGGATCGGCAGGCGGAGGGC
CTGGACCGCATCGCCGCCGTGCTGGAGGCCTGCCGCCTGCGCCTGCGGCCGATCCTGATGACCTCCATCG
CCTTCATCATGGGCGTGGTGCCGCTGGTGCTGTCCTCCGGGGCCGGCGCCGAGATGCGCCATGCCATGGG
GGTGGCAGTGTTCTCCGGGATGATCGGCGTGACGCTCTTCGGCCTGCTGTTGACCCCGGTATTCTTCGTG
CTGGTACGGGCTTTCGTCGAACGACGCGAAGCCCGTCGGAACCGGCAGGCACTCGAAGCGCAGGGACATC
ATCACCATCACCACTGAGGATCCAAACTCGAGTAAGGATCTCCAGGCATCAAATAAAACGAAAGGCTCAG
TCGAAAGACTGGGCCTTTCGTTTTATCTGTTGTTTGTCGGTGAACGCTCTCTACTAGAGTCACACTGGCT
CACCTTCGGGTGGGCCTTTCTGCGTTTATACCTAGGGATATATTCCGCTTCCTCGCTCACTGACTCGCTA
CGCTCGGTCGTTCGACTGCGGCGAGCGGAAATGGCTTACGAACGGGGCGGAGATTTCCTGGAAGATGCCA
GGAAGATACTTAACAGGGAAGTGAGAGGGCCGCGGCAAAGCCGTTTTTCCATAGGCTCCGCCCCCCTGAC
AAGCATCACGAAATCTGACGCTCAAATCAGTGGTGGCGAAACCCGACAGGACTATAAAGATACCAGGCGT
TTCCCCCTGGCGGCTCCCTCGTGCGCTCTCCTGTTCCTGCCTTTCGGTTTACCGGTGTCATTCCGCTGTT
ATGGCCGCGTTTGTCTCATTCCACGCCTGACACTCAGTTCCGGGTAGGCAGTTCGCTCCAAGCTGGACTG
TATGCACGAACCCCCCGTTCAGTCCGACCGCTGCGCCTTATCCGGTAACTATCGTCTTGAGTCCAACCCG
GAAAGACATGCAAAAGCACCACTGGCAGCAGCCACTGGTAATTGATTTAGAGGAGTTAGTCTTGAAGTCA
TGCGCCGGTTAAGGCTAAACTGAAAGGACAAGTTTTGGTGACTGCGCTCCTCCAAGCCAGTTACCTCGGT
TCAAAGAGTTGGTAGCTCAGAGAACCTTCGAAAAACCGCCCTGCAAGGCGGTTTTTTCGTTTTCAGAGCA
AGAGATTACGCGCAGACCAAAACGATCTCAAGAAGATCATCTTATTAATCAGATAAAATATTTCTAGATT
TCAGTGCAATTTATCTCTTCAAATGTAGCACCTGAAGTCAGCCCCATACGATATAAGTTGTTACTAGTGC
TTGGATTCTCACCAATAAAAAACGCCCGGCGGCAACCGAGCGTTCTGAACAAATCCAGATGGAGTTCTGA
GGTCATTACTGGATCTATCAACAGGAGTCCAAGCGAGCTCTCGAACCCCAGAGTCCCGCTCAGAAGAACT
CGTCAAGAAGGCGATAGAAGGCGATGCGCTGCGAATCGGGAGCGGCGATACCGTAAAGCACGAGGAAGCG
GTCAGCCCATTCGCCGCCAAGCTCTTCAGCAATATCACGGGTAGCCAACGCTATGTCCTGATAGCGGTCC
GCCACACCCAGCCGGCCACAGTCGATGAATCCAGAAAAGCGGCCATTTTCCACCATGATATTCGGCAAGC
AGGCATCGCCATGGGTCACGACGAGATCCTCGCCGTCGGGCATGCGCGCCTTGAGCCTGGCGAACAGTTC
GGCTGGCGCGAGCCCCTGATGCTCTTCGTCCAGATCATCCTGATCGACAAGACCGGCTTCCATCCGAGTA
CGTGCTCGCTCGATGCGATGTTTCGCTTGGTGGTCGAATGGGCAGGTAGCCGGATCAAGCGTATGCAGCC
GCCGCATTGCATCAGCCATGATGGATACTTTCTCGGCAGGAGCAAGGTGAGATGACAGGAGATCCTGCCC
CGGCACTTCGCCCAATAGCAGCCAGTCCCTTCCCGCTTCAGTGACAACGTCGAGCACAGCTGCGCAAGGA
ACGCCCGTCGTGGCCAGCCACGATAGCCGCGCTGCCTCGTCCTGCAGTTCATTCAGGGCACCGGACAGGT
CGGTCTTGACAAAAAGAACCGGGCGCCCCTGCGCTGACAGCCGGAACACGGCGGCATCAGAGCAGCCGAT
TGTCTGTTGTGCCCAGTCATAGCCGAATAGCCTCTCCACCCAAGCGGCCGGAGAACCTGCGTGCAATCCA
TCTTGTTCAATCATGCGAAACGATCCTCATCCTGTCTCTTGATCAGATCATGATCCCCTGCGCCATCAGA
TCCTTGGCGGCAAGAAAGCCATCCAGTTTACTTTGCAGGGCTTCCCAACCTTACCAGAGGGCGCCCCAGC
TGGCAATTCCGACGTCGGTGCCTAATGAGTGAGCTAACTTACATTAATTGCGTTGCGCTCACTGCCCGCT
TTCCAGTCGGGAAACCTGTCGTGCCAGCTGCATTAATGAATCGGCCAACGCGCGGGGAGAGGCGGTTTGC
GTATTGGGCGCCAGGGTGGTTTTTCTTTTCACCAGTGAGACGGGCAACAGCTGATTGCCCTTCACCGCCT
GGCCCTGAGAGAGTTGCAGCAAGCGGTCCACGCTGGTTTGCCCCAGCAGGCGAAAATCCTGTTTGATGGT
GGTTAACGGCGGGATATAACATGAGCTGTCTTCGGTATCGTCGTATCCCACTACCGAGATGTCCGCACCA
ACGCGCAGCCCGGACTCGGTAATGGCGCGCATTGCGCCCAGCGCCATCTGATCGTTGGCAACCAGCATCG
CAGTGGGAACGATGCCCTCATTCAGCATTTGCATGGTTTGTTGAAAACCGGACATGGCACTCCAGTCGCC
TTCCCGTTCCGCTATCGGCTGAATTTGATTGCGAGTGAGATATTTATGCCAGCCAGCCAGACGCAGACGC
GCCGAGACAGAACTTAATGGGCCCGCTAACAGCGCGATTTGCTGGTGACCCAATGCGACCAGATGCTCCA
CGCCCAGTCGCGTACCGTCTTCATGGGAGAAAATAATACTGTTGATGGGTGTCTGGTCAGAGACATCAAG
AAATAACGCCGGAACATTAGTGCAGGCAGCTTCCACAGCAATGGCATCCTGGTCATCCAGCGGATAGTTA
ATGATCAGCCCACTGACGCGTTGCGCGAGAAGATTGTGCACCGCCGCTTTACAGGCTTCGACGCCGCTTC
GTTCTACCATCGACACCACCACGCTGGCACCCAGTTGATCGGCGCGAGATTTAATCGCCGCGACAATTTG
CGACGGCGCGTGCAGGGCCAGACTGGAGGTGGCAACGCCAATCAGCAACGACTGTTTGCCCGCCAGTTGT
TGTGCCACGCGGTTGGGAATGTAATTCAGCTCCGCCATCGCCGCTTCCACTTTTTCCCGCGTTTTCGCAG
AAACGTGGCTGGCCTGGTTCACCACGCGGGAAACGGTCTGATAAGAGACACCGGCATACTCTGCGACATC
GTATAACGTTACTGGTTTCACATTCACCACCCTGAATTGACTCTCTTCCGGGCGCTATCATGCCATACCG
CGAAAGGTTTTGCGCCATTCGATGGTGTCCGGGATCTCGACGCTCTCCCTTATGCGACTCCTGCATTAGG
AAGCAGCCCAGTAGTAGGTTGAGGCCGTTGAGCACCGCCGCCGCAAGGAATGGTGCATGCAAGGAGATGG
CGCCCAACAGTCCCCCGGCCACGGGGCCTGCCACCATACCCACGCCGAAACAAGCGCTCATGAGCCCGAA
GTGGCGAGCCCGATCTTCCCCATCGGTGATGTCGGCGATATAGGCGCCAGCAACCGCACCTGTGGCGCCG
GTGATGCCGGCCACGATGCGTCCGGCGTAGAGGATCGAGATCGTTTAGGCACCCCAGGCTTTACACTTTA
TGCTTCCGGCTCGTATAATGTGTGGAATTGTGAGCGGATAACAATTTCAGAATTCAAAAGATCTTTTAAG
AAGGAGATATACAT
Features (pLannotate 1.2.2; 15 found; start..end, strand, type, name):
   2709..2729    +  CDS            SNAP-tag® (fragment): human O6-alkylguanine-DNA-alkyltransferase variant that forms covalent bonds with benzylguanine derivatives optimized for bacterial expression
   3870..4130    +  CDS            YCBL_BACUN (fragment): Protein predicted: Swiss-Prot protein existence level 4. From Bacteroides uniformis.
   4460..4531    +  terminator     rrnB T1 terminator: transcription terminator T1 from the E. coli rrnB gene
   4547..4574    +  terminator     T7Te terminator: phage T7 early transcription terminator
   4593..4648    -  rep_origin     RSF ori (fragment): Plasmids containing the RSF 1030 origin of replication can be propagated in E. coli cells that contain additional plasmids with compatible origins.
   4736..5281    -  rep_origin     p15A ori: Plasmids containing the medium-copy-number p15A origin of replication can be propagated in E. coli cells that contain a second plasmid with the ColE1 origin.
   5395..5489    -  terminator     lambda t0 terminator: transcription terminator from phage lambda
   5523..6314    -  CDS            neo: KKA2_KLEPN - Also known as kan, nptII. Experimental evidence at protein level: Swiss-Prot protein existence level 1. Resistance to kanamycin, neomycin, paromomycin, ribostamycin, butirosin and gentamicin B. From Klebsiella pneumoniae.
   6346..6450    -  CDS            tnpA (fragment): TN5P_ECOLX - Also known as tnp. Experimental evidence at protein level: Swiss-Prot protein existence level 1. Mediates transposition of transposon Tn5 by a 'cut and paste' mechanism. First, the monomeric transposase binds the 19 bp inverted DNA repeats flanking the transposon. Then, dimerization of the DNA- bound transposase creates a synaptic DNA complex. After nicking of the first DNA strand, excision of the transposon proceeds through a series of intermediates. The transposase then mediates the insertion of the transposon at a new site by strand transfer. The activity of the wild- type tran
   6465..6486    -  protein_bind   CAP binding site: CAP binding activates transcription in the presence of cAMP. E. coli catabolite activator protein
   6499..7581    -  CDS            lacI: lac repressor; lacI; The lac repressor binds to the lac operator to inhibit transcription in E. coli. This inhibition can be relieved by adding lactose or isopropyl-β-D-thiogalactopyranoside (IPTG).
   7582..7659    -  promoter       lacI promoter: lacI
   7667..7946    -  CDS            TcR (fragment): tetracycline efflux protein; tet; confers resistance to tetracycline
   7970..8000    +  promoter       lac UV5 promoter: E. coli lac promoter with an "up" mutation
   8008..8024    +  protein_bind   lac operator: The lac repressor binds to the lac operator to inhibit transcription in E. coli. This inhibition can be relieved by adding lactose or isopropyl-β-D-thiogalactopyranoside (IPTG). lac repressor encoded by lacI
