[The description below was written by a language model from this plasmid's Addgene catalogue record and pLannotate feature annotations shown in this document.]
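Description:
pBbA5k-EPL3 is an 8,064 bp bacterial expression plasmid built on the pBbA5k backbone and classed as a synthetic biology vector. It replicates from a p15A origin, which the record lists as low copy and which is compatible with ColE1-type plasmids in the same cell. Selection is by kanamycin through the neo (nptII) aminoglycoside phosphotransferase gene, which is followed by a lambda t0 terminator. The recorded propagation host is an E. coli DH1 derivative with the AcrAB efflux system deleted, and the depositor notes that this special strain may be needed.

The payload is a roughly 4.4 kb insert recorded as mexF, Avin_33870, an efflux pump locus, with a C-terminal His tag and inserted by ligation independent cloning. The species field reads "Synthetic", although part of the plasmid is noted as derived from an ATCC strain. The insert size suggests more than a single coding sequence, but the record does not itemise its components. The automated annotation does not label the insert, and the short SNAP-tag and Bacteroides protein fragments called within that region are probably spurious similarity hits. The small RSF ori, tnpA and TcR fragments elsewhere are likewise probably backbone remnants or chance matches.

Transcription runs from a lacUV5 promoter with a lac operator. A divergently oriented lacI gene under its own promoter supplies repressor, so expression is inducible with IPTG. Tandem rrnB T1 and T7Te terminators close the cassette. According to the associated publication, the plasmid belongs to work on heterologous efflux pumps expressed in E. coli to improve biofuel tolerance and export. The pump-deficient host presumably reduces background efflux activity.
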