Addgene plasmid #45401: pBbA5k-EPL3
Depositing lab: Aindrila Mukhopadhyay. Depositing organization: Lawrence Berkeley National Laboratory. Publication: Engineering microbial biofuel tolerance and export using efflux pumps. Dunlop MJ, Dossani ZY, Szmidt HL, Chu HC, Lee TS, Keasling JD, Hadi MZ, Mukhopadhyay A. Mol Syst Biol. 2011 May 10;7:487. doi: 10.1038/msb.2011.21. PubMed 21556065.
Backbone
  Vector backbone: pBbA5k
  Total vector size (bp): 8064
  Vector type: Bacterial Expression, Synthetic Biology
Growth in bacteria
  Bacterial resistance: Kanamycin, 50 μg/mL
  Growth temperature: 37°C
  Growth strain: DH1 with AcrAB knocked out
  Copy number: Low Copy
Gene/Insert
  Gene/Insert name: mexF, Avin_33870
  Species: Synthetic
  Insert size (bp): 4409
  Entrez Gene: mexF (a.k.a. Avin_33870)
  Promoter: LacUV5
  Tag / fusion protein: His (C terminal on insert)
  Cloning method: Ligation Independent Cloning
  Sequencing primers: 5′ CAA AAG ATC TTT TAA GAA GGA GAT ATA CAT ATG GAA CCG TTC CTA TCC CGG CC; 3′ CAG TGG TGA TGG TGA TGA TGT CCC TGC GCT TCG AGT GCC TGC C
Resource information
  A portion of this plasmid was derived from a plasmid made by: ATCC BAA-1303
Terms and licenses: Academic/Nonprofit Terms; Industry Terms: Not Available to Industry
Depositor comments: Please note that this plasmid may require a unique bacterial strain, so make sure to confirm that you can also obtain the appropriate growth strain. Please contact us or contact our distributors if you have any questions.
How to cite: pBbA5k-EPL3 was a gift from Aindrila Mukhopadhyay (Addgene plasmid # 45401 ; http://n2t.net/addgene:45401 ; RRID:Addgene_45401)
