>Addgene plasmid #45401 | pBbA5k-EPL3 | addgene partial sequence | sequence record 75505 | pBbA5c-3  5'-CGTTTTATTTGATGCCTGG-3'
TGATGGTGATGATGTCCCTGCGCTTCGAGTGCCTGCCGGTTCCGACGGGCTTCGCGTCGTTCGACGAAAG
CCCGTACCAGCACGAAGAATACCGGGGTCAACAGCAGGCCGAAGAGCGTCACGCCGATCATCCCGGAGAA
CACTGCCACCCCCATGGCATGGCGCATCTCGGCGCCGGCCCCGGAGGACAGCACCAGCGGCACCACGCCC
ATGATGAAGGCGATGGAGGTCATCAGGATCGGCCGCAGGCGCAGGCGGCAGGCCTCCAGCACGGCGGCGA
TGCGGTCCAGGCCCTCCGCCTGCCGATCCTTGGCGAACTCGACGATGAGGATGGCGTTCTTGCAGGCCAG
CCCCACCAGCACGATCAGGCCGATCTGGGTGAAGACGTTGTTGTCTCCGCCCGCGATCCTGACGCCGACG
ATGGCCGACAGCAGGGTCATGGGCACGATCAGGATCACCGCCAGCGGCAGGCCCCAGCTCTCGTACTGGG
CGGCCAGGACCAGGAACGCCAGCAGCACGCAGAGCGGGAACACGAAGATGGCGGTGTTGCCGGCGAGGAT
CTGCTGGTAGGTCAGCTCGGTCCACTCGAAGGTCATGCCGCCCGGCAGTTCCTCGCGCAGCAGCCGCTCC
ATCGCCGCCTCGGCCTGGCCGGAGCTGTAGCCGGGGGCGGCGGCGCCGTTGATCTCGGCGGTGAGGAAGC
CGTTGTAGTGCATCACTCGATCGGGACCGGCGCTGCCTTCGATCCTGACGAA
